>Addgene plasmid #180365 | pSIN-Arkadia-gRNA4 | addgene full sequence | sequence record 364056 | Addgene NGS Result
GGCATCGTGGTGTCACGCTCGTCGTTTGGTATGGCTTCATTCAGCTCCGGTTCCCAACGATCAAGGCGAG
TTACATGATCCCCCATGTTGTGCAAAAAAGCGGTTAGCTCCTTCGGTCCTCCGATCGTTGTCAGAAGTAA
GTTGGCCGCAGTGTTATCACTCATGGTTATGGCAGCACTGCATAATTCTCTTACTGTCATGCCATCCGTA
AGATGCTTTTCTGTGACTGGTGAGTACTCAACCAAGTCATTCTGAGAATAGTGTATGCGGCGACCGAGTT
GCTCTTGCCCGGCGTCAACACGGGATAATACCGCGCCACATAGCAGAACTTTAAAAGTGCTCATCATTGG
AAAACGTTCTTCGGGGCGAAAACTCTCAAGGATCTTACCGCTGTTGAGATCCAGTTCGATGTAACCCACT
CGTGCACCCAACTGATCTTCAGCATCTTTTACTTTCACCAGCGTTTCTGGGTGAGCAAAAACAGGAAGGC
AAAATGCCGCAAAAAAGGGAATAAGGGCGACACGGAAATGTTGAATACTCATACTCTTCCTTTTTCAATA
TTATTGAAGCATTTATCAGGGTTATTGTCTCATGAGCGGATACATATTTGAATGTATTTAGAAAAATAAA
CAAATAGGGGTTCCGCGCACATTTCCCCGAAAAGTGCCACCTGACGTCTAAGAAACCATTATTATCATGA
CATTAACCTATAAAAATAGGCGTATCACGAGGCCCTTTCGTGTTCAAGAATTAGCTTGGCCATTGCATAC
GTTGTATCCATATCATAATATGTACATTTATATTGGCTCATGTCCAACATTACCGCCATGTTGACATTGA
TTATTGACTAGTTATTAATAGTAATCAATTACGGGGTCATTAGTTCATAGCCCATATATGGAGTTCCGCG
TTACATAACTTACGGTAAATGGCCCGCCTGGCTGACCGCCCAACGACCCCCGCCCATTGACGTCAATAAT
GACGTATGTTCCCATAGTAACGCCAATAGGGACTTTCCATTGACGTCAATGGGTGGAGTATTTACGGTAA
ACTGCCCACTTGGCAGTACATCAAGTGTATCATATGCCAAGTACGCCCCCTATTGACGTCAATGACGGTA
AATGGCCCGCCTGGCATTATGCCCAGTACATGACCTTATGGGACTTTCCTACTTGGCAGTACATCTACGT
ATTAGTCATCGCTATTACCATGGTGATGCGGTTTTGGCAGTACATCAATGGGCGTGGATAGCGGTTTGAC
TCACGGGGATTTCCAAGTCTCCACCCCATTGACGTCAATGGGAGTTTGTTTTGGCACCAAAATCAACGGG
ACTTTCCAAAATGTCGTAACAACTCCGCCCCATTGACGCAAATGGGCGGTAGGCGTGTACGGTGGGAGGT
CTATATAAGCAGAGCTCAATAAAAGAGCCCACAACCCCTCACTCGGCGCGCCAGTCCTCCGATAGACTGC
GTCGCCCGGGTACCCGTATTCCCAATAAAGCCTCTTGCTGTTTGCATCCGAATCGTGGTCTCGCTGTTCC
TTGGGAGGGTCTCCTCTGAGTGATTGACTACCCACGACGGGGGTCTTTCATTTGGGGGCTCGTCCGGGAT
TTGGAGACCCCTGCCCAGGGACCACCGACCCACCACCGGGAGGTAAGCTGGCCAGCAACTTATCTGTGTC
TGTCCGATTGTCTAGTGTCTATGTTTGATGTTATGCGCCTGCGTCTGTACTAGTTAGCTAACTAGCTCTG
TATCTGGCGGACCCGTGGTGGAACTGACGAGTTCTGAACACCCGGCCGCAACCCTGGGAGACGTCCCAGG
GACTTTGGGGGCCGTTTTTGTGGCCCGACCTGAGGAAGGGAGTCGATGTGGAATCCGACCCCGTCAGGAT
ATGTGGTTCTGGTAGGAGACGAGAACCTAAAACAGTTCCCGCCTCCGTCTGAATTTTTGCTTTCGGTTTG
GAACCGAAGCCGCGCGTCTTGTCTGCTGCAGCGCTGCAGCATCGTTCTGTGTTGTCTCTGTCTGACTGTG
TTTCTGTATTTGTCTGAAAATTAGGGCCAGACTGTTACCACTCCCTTAAGTTTGACCTTAGGTCACTGGA
AAGATGTCGAGCGGATCGCTCACAACCAGTCGGTAGATGTCAAGAAGAGACGTTGGTTACCTTCTGCTCT
GCAGAATGGCCAACCTTTAACGTCGGATGGCCGCGAGACGGCACCTTTAACCGAGACCTCATCACCCAGG
TTAAGATCAAGGTCTTTTCACCTGGCCCGCATGGACACCCAGACCAGGTCCCCTACATCGTGACCTGGGA
AGCCTTGGCTTTTGACCCCCCTCCCTGGGTCAAGCCCTTTGTACACCCTAAGCCTCCGCCTCCTCTTCCT
CCATCCGCCCCGTCTCTCCCCCTTGAACCTCCTCGTTCGACCCCGCCTCGATCCTCCCTTTATCCAGCCC
TCACTCCTTCTCTAGGCGCCGGAATTGAAGATCTTTAATTAACGATCTATCGATTCTAGATCTAGAGAGG
GCCTATTTCCCATGATTCCTTCATATTTGCATATACGATACAAGGCTGTTAGAGAGATAATTAGAATTAA
TTTGACTGTAAACACAAAGATATTAGTACAAAATACGTGACGTAGAAAGTAATAATTTCTTGGGTAGTTT
GCAGTTTTAAAATTATGTTTTAAAATGGACTATCATATGCTTACCGTAACTTGAAAGTATTTCGATTTCT
TGGCTTTATATATCTTGTGGAAAGGACGAAACACCGATCACGTAATCCACTTGAGGGTTTTAGAGCTAGA
AATAGCAAGTTAAAATAAGGCTAGTCCGTTATCAACTTGAAAAAGTGGCACCGAGTCGGTGCTTTTTTGA
ATTTAGATCTTGAGACAAGGTGCCGGGCCGGGAATTCGGCGAATTGGGCCCGACGTCGCATGCTCCCGGC
CCCTCGAGTGGCTCCGGTGCCCGTCAGTGGGCAGAGCGCACATCGCCCACAGTCCCCGAGAAGTTGGGGG
GAGGGGTCGGCAATTGAACCGGTGCCTAGAGAAGGTGGCGCGGGGTAAACTGGGAAAGTGATGTCGTGTA
CTGGCTCCGCCTTTTTCCCGAGGGTGGGGGAGAACCGTATATAAGTGCAGTAGTCGCCGTGAACGTTCTT
TTTCGCAACGGGTTTGCCGCCAGAACACAGGTGTCGTGACGCGGCCACCATGAACCCAGCCATCAGCGTC
GCTCTCCTGCTCTCAGTCTTGCAGGTGTCCCGAGGGCAGAAGGTGACCAGCCTGACAGCCTGCCTGGTGA
ACCAAAACCTTCGCCTGGACTGCCGCCATGAGAATAACACCAAGGATAACTCCATCCAGCATGAGTTCAG
CCTGACCCGAGAGAAGAGGAAGCACGTGCTCTCAGGCACCCTCGGGATACCCGAGCACACGTACCGCTCC
CGCGTCACCCTCTCCAACCAGCCCTATATCAAGGTCCTTACCCTAGCCAACTTCACCACCAAGGATGAGG
GCGACTACTTTTGTGAGCTTCGAGTCTCGGGCGCGAATCCCATGAGCTCCAATAAAAGTATCAGTGTGTA
TAGAGACAAACTGGTCAAGTGTGGCGGCATAAGCCTGCTGGTTCAGAACACATCCTGGATGCTGCTGCTG
CTGCTTTCCCTCTCCCTCCTCCAAGCCCTGGACTTCATTTCTCTGGGCAGCGGCGCCACCAACTTCAGCC
TGCTGAAGCAGGCCGGCGACGTGGAGGAGAACCCCGGCCCCATGATTGAACAAGATGGATTGCACGCAGG
TTCTCCGGCCGCTTGGGTGGAGAGGCTATTCGGCTATGACTGGGCACAACAGACAATCGGCTGCTCTGAT
GCCGCCGTGTTCCGGCTGTCAGCGCAGGGGCGCCCGGTTCTTTTTGTCAAGACCGACCTGTCCGGTGCCC
TGAATGAACTGCAGGACGAGGCAGCGCGGCTATCGTGGCTGGCCACGACGGGCGTTCCTTGCGCAGCTGT
GCTCGACGTTGTCACTGAAGCGGGAAGGGACTGGCTGCTATTGGGCGAAGTGCCGGGGCAGGATCTCCTG
TCATCTCACCTTGCTCCTGCCGAGAAAGTATCCATCATGGCTGATGCAATGCGGCGGCTGCATACGCTTG
ATCCGGCTACCTGCCCATTCGACCACCAAGCGAAACATCGCATCGAGCGAGCACGTACTCGGATGGAAGC
CGGTCTTGTCGATCAGGATGATCTGGACGAAGAGCATCAGGGGCTCGCGCCAGCCGAACTGTTCGCCAGG
CTCAAGGCGCGCATGCCCGACGGCGAGGATCTCGTCGTGACCCATGGCGATGCCTGCTTGCCGAATATCA
TGGTGGAAAATGGCCGCTTTTCTGGATTCATCGACTGTGGCCGGCTGGGTGTGGCGGACCGCTATCAGGA
CATAGCGTTGGCTACCCGTGATATTGCTGAAGAGCTTGGCGGCGAATGGGCTGACCGCTTCCTCGTGCTT
TACGGTATCGCCGCTCCCGATTCGCAGCGCATCGCCTTCTATCGCCTTCTTGACGAGTTCTTCTGATTAG
ATATCATCAGTGGTCCAGGCTCTAGTTTTGACTCAACAATATCACCAGCTGAAGCCTATAGAGTACGAGC
CATAGATAAAATAAAAGATTTTATTTAGTCTCCAGAAAAAGGGGGGAATGAAAGACCCCACCTGTAGGTT
TGGCAAGCTAGCTTAAGTAACGCCATTTTGCAAGGCATGGAAAAATACATAACTGAGAATAGAGAAGTTC
AGATCAAGGTCAGGAACAGATGGAACAGGGTCGACCCTAGAGAACCATCAGATGTTTCCAGGGTGCCCCA
AGGACCTGAAATGACCCTGTGCCTTATTTGAACTAACCAATCAGTTCGCTTCTCGCTTCTGTTCGCGCGC
TTCTGCTCCCCGAGCTCAATAAAAGAGCCCACAACCCCTCACTCGGGGCGCCAGTCCTCCGATTGACTGA
GTCGCCCGGGTACCCGTGTATCCAATAAACCCTCTTGCAGTTGCATCCGACTTGTGGTCTCGCTGTTCCT
TGGGAGGGTCTCCTCTGAGTGATTGACTACCCGTCAGCGGGGGTCTTTCATTTGGGGGCTCGTCCGGGAT
CGGGAGACCCCTGCCCAGGGACCACCGACCCACCACCGGGAGGTAAGCTGGCTGCCTCGCGCGTTTCGGT
GATGACGGTGAAAACCTCTGACACATGCAGCTCCCGGAGACGGTCACAGCTTGTCTGTAAGCGGATGCCG
GGAGCAGACAAGCCCGTCAGGGCGCGTCAGCGGGTGTTGGCGGGTGTCGGGGCGCAGCCATGACCCAGTC
ACGTAGCGATAGCGGAGTGTAGATCCGGCTGTGGAATGTGTGTCAGTTAGGGTGTGGAAAGTCCCCAGGC
TCCCCAGCAGGCAGAAGTATGCAAAGCATGCATCTCAATTAGTCAGCAACCAGGTGTGGAAAGTCCCCAG
GCTCCCCAGCAGGCAGAAGTATGCAAAGCATGCATCTCAATTAGTCAGCAACCATAGTCCCGCCCCTAAC
TCCGCCCATCCCGCCCCTAACTCCGCCCAGTTCCGCCCATTCTCCGCCCCATGGCTGACTAATTTTTTTT
ATTTATGCAGAGGCCGAGGCCGCCTCGGCCTCTGAGCTATTCCAGAAGTAGTGAGGAGGCTTTTTTGGAG
GCCTAGGCTTTTGCAAAAAGCTTACTGGCTTAACTATGCGGCATCAGAGCAGATTGTACTGAGAGTGCAC
CATATGCGGTGTGAAATACCGCACAGATGCGTAAGGAGAAAATACCGCATCAGGCGCTCTTCCGCTTCCT
CGCTCACTGACTCGCTGCGCTCGGTCGTTCGGCTGCGGCGAGCGGTATCAGCTCACTCAAAGGCGGTAAT
ACGGTTATCCACAGAATCAGGGGATAACGCAGGAAAGAACATGTGAGCAAAAGGCCAGCAAAAGGCCAGG
AACCGTAAAAAGGCCGCGTTGCTGGCGTTTTTCCATAGGCTCCGCCCCCCTGACGAGCATCACAAAAATC
GACGCTCAAGTCAGAGGTGGCGAAACCCGACAGGACTATAAAGATACCAGGCGTTTCCCCCTGGAAGCTC
CCTCGTGCGCTCTCCTGTTCCGACCCTGCCGCTTACCGGATACCTGTCCGCCTTTCTCCCTTCGGGAAGC
GTGGCGCTTTCTCATAGCTCACGCTGTAGGTATCTCAGTTCGGTGTAGGTCGTTCGCTCCAAGCTGGGCT
GTGTGCACGAACCCCCCGTTCAGCCCGACCGCTGCGCCTTATCCGGTAACTATCGTCTTGAGTCCAACCC
GGTAAGACACGACTTATCGCCACTGGCAGCAGCCACTGGTAACAGGATTAGCAGAGCGAGGTATGTAGGC
GGTGCTACAGAGTTCTTGAAGTGGTGGCCTAACTACGGCTACACTAGAAGGACAGTATTTGGTATCTGCG
CTCTGCTGAAGCCAGTTACCTTCGGAAAAAGAGTTGGTAGCTCTTGATCCGGCAAACAAACCACCGCTGG
TAGCGGTGGTTTTTTTGTTTGCAAGCAGCAGATTACGCGCAGAAAAAAAGGATCTCAAGAAGATCCTTTG
ATCTTTTCTACGGGGTCTGACGCTCAGTGGAACGAAAACTCACGTTAAGGGATTTTGGTCATGAGATTAT
CAAAAAGGATCTTCACCTAGATCCTTTTAAATTAAAAATGAAGTTTTAAATCAATCTAAAGTATATATGA
GTAAACTTGGTCTGACAGTTACCAATGCTTAATCAGTGAGGCACCTATCTCAGCGATCTGTCTATTTCGT
TCATCCATAGTTGCCTGACTCCCCGTCGTGTAGATAACTACGATACGGGAGGGCTTACCATCTGGCCCCA
GTGCTGCAATGATACCGCGAGACCCACGCTCACCGGCTCCAGATTTATCAGCAATAAACCAGCCAGCCGG
AAGGGCCGAGCGCAGAAGTGGTCCTGCAACTTTATCCGCCTCCATCCAGTCTATTAATTGTTGCCGGGAA
GCTAGAGTAAGTAGTTCGCCAGTTAATAGTTTGCGCAACGTTGTTGCCATTGCTGCA
Features (pLannotate 1.2.2; 19 found; start..end, strand, type, name):
    543..647     -  promoter       AmpR promoter: bla
    833..1212    +  enhancer       CMV enhancer: human cytomegalovirus immediate early enhancer
   1213..1416    +  promoter       CMV promoter: human cytomegalovirus (CMV) immediate early promoter
   1417..1592    +  LTR            5' LTR (truncated): truncated long terminal repeat from Moloney murine sarcoma virus
   1714..1988    +  misc_feature   MESV Ψ (fragment): packaging signal of murine embryonic stem cell virus
   2055..2470    +  CDS            gag (truncated): truncated Moloney murine leukemia virus (MMLV) gag gene lacking the start codon
   2517..2757    +  promoter       U6 promoter: RNA polymerase III promoter for human U6 snRNA
   2787..2862    +  misc_RNA       gRNA scaffold: guide RNA scaffold for the Streptococcus pyogenes CRISPR/Cas9 system
   2969..3180    +  promoter       EF-1α core promoter: core promoter for human elongation factor EF-1α
   3200..3685    +  CDS            Thy1.1: mouse GPI-anchored cell surface glycoprotein of the immunoglobulin superfamily This allele of Thy1 is also known as CD90.1.
   3752..4543    +  CDS            neo: KKA2_KLEPN - Also known as kan, nptII. Experimental evidence at protein level: Swiss-Prot protein existence level 1. Resistance to kanamycin, neomycin, paromomycin, ribostamycin, butirosin and gentamicin B. From Klebsiella pneumoniae.
   4556..4625    +  CDS            env (fragment): murine leukemia virus gPr80 envelope polyprotein precursor; env; proteolytically cleaved into gp70SU and p15TM subunits
   4667..5092    +  LTR            3' LTR (ΔU3): self-inactivating 3' long terminal repeat (LTR) from Moloney murine leukemia virus
   5161..5201    +  CDS            rop (fragment): Rop protein, which maintains plasmids at low copy number; rop
   5303..5341    +  misc_feature   bom (fragment): basis of mobility region from pBR322
   5358..5687    +  promoter       SV40 promoter: SV40 enhancer and early promoter
   5693..5794    +  misc_feature   bom (fragment): basis of mobility region from pBR322
   5980..6568    -  rep_origin     ori: high-copy-number ColE1/pMB1/pBR322/pUC origin of replication
   6739..542     -  CDS            AmpR (across the origin): β-lactamase; bla; confers resistance to ampicillin, carbenicillin, and related antibiotics
