[The description below was written by a language model from this plasmid's Addgene catalogue record and pLannotate feature annotations shown in this document.]
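Description:
pSIN-Arkadia-gRNA4 is a self-inactivating gammaretroviral sgRNA expression plasmid carrying a guide RNA against the mouse Arkadia gene (Rnf111). It is based on a pSIN backbone in which BbsI sites in the backbone and 5′ LTR were removed, so that a hU6-BbsI-filler-BbsI-tracr cassette could accept guide oligonucleotides. Here the filler has been replaced by the Arkadia-targeting spacer, destroying both BbsI sites. In bacteria the plasmid replicates from a high-copy ColE1/pUC-type origin and is selected with ampicillin through the bla gene. Small rop and bom fragments and an SV40 promoter in the backbone appear to be vector remnants.

The viral genome is transcribed from a CMV enhancer/promoter fused to a truncated 5′ LTR. This is followed by a packaging signal and a truncated gag segment lacking its start codon, which support encapsidation of the RNA. The 3′ LTR carries a U3 deletion, so after reverse transcription and integration the provirus lacks LTR promoter activity and expression depends on the internal promoters.

Downstream of the packaging region, the human U6 Pol III promoter drives the spacer joined to the Streptococcus pyogenes Cas9 gRNA scaffold. A short EF-1α core promoter then expresses the surface marker Thy1.1 (CD90.1) linked by a P2A peptide to the neomycin resistance gene, so transduced cells can be identified or sorted by surface staining, or selected with G418. No Cas9 is encoded, so the nuclease must be supplied separately by the target cells. The record gives the purpose as targeting mouse Arkadia, and the associated study concerns Arkadia-SKI/SnoN signalling in TGF-β-induced iTreg and Th17 cell differentiation.
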