Addgene plasmid #180365: pSIN-Arkadia-gRNA4
Purpose: targeting mouse Arkadia gene
Depositing lab: Dan Littman. Depositing organization: NYU Grossman School of Medicine. Publication: Arkadia-SKI/SnoN signaling differentially regulates TGF-beta-induced iTreg and Th17 cell differentiation. Xu H, Wu L, Nguyen HH, Mesa KR, Raghavan V, Episkopou V, Littman DR. J Exp Med. 2021 Nov 1;218(11). pii: 212614. doi: 10.1084/jem.20210777. Epub 2021 Sep 2. PubMed 34473197.
Backbone
  Vector backbone: pSIN
  Backbone size w/o insert (bp): 7099
  Total vector size (bp): 7059
  Modifications to backbone: The retroviral sgRNA expression vector pSIN-U6-sgRNA-EF1as-Thy1.1-P2A-Neo was generated by mutating a pSIN vector backbone and the 5′ LTR to remove BbsI sites and assembling a hU6-BbsI-filler-BbsI-tracr EF1as-Thy1.1-P2A-Neo cassette downstream from the packaging signal
  Vector type: Mammalian Expression, Retroviral
Growth in bacteria
  Bacterial resistance: Ampicillin, 100 μg/mL
  Growth temperature: 37°C
  Growth strain: NEB Stable ; Stbl3
  Copy number: High Copy
Gene/Insert
  Gene/Insert name: Arkadia targeting gRNA (alt name: RNF111)
  gRNA/shRNA sequence: ATCACGTAATCCACTTGAGG
  Species: M. musculus (mouse)
  Entrez Gene: Rnf111 (a.k.a. ARK, Arkadia)
  Promoter: human U6
  Cloning method: Restriction Enzyme; 5′ cloning site BbsI (destroyed during cloning); 3′ cloning site BbsI (destroyed during cloning)
  Sequencing primers: 5′ LKO.1-5'
Terms and licenses: Academic/Nonprofit Terms; Industry Terms: Not Available to Industry
How to cite: pSIN-Arkadia-gRNA4 was a gift from Dan Littman (Addgene plasmid # 180365 ; http://n2t.net/addgene:180365 ; RRID:Addgene_180365)
